Addgene plasmid #212749: YIp211-ADH-NUbo-E3(48)-mCherry-VSV
Purpose: Constitutive expression of NUbo-E3(48)-mCherry-VSV in budding yeast
Depositing lab: Helle Ulrich. Depositing organization: Institut fuer Molekulare Biologie (IMB Mainz). Publication: Ubiquiton-An inducible, linkage-specific polyubiquitylation tool. Renz C, Asimaki E, Meister C, Albanese V, Petriukov K, Krapoth NC, Wegmann S, Wollscheid HP, Wong RP, Fulzele A, Chen JX, Leon S, Ulrich HD. Mol Cell. 2024 Jan 18;84(2):386-400.e11. doi: 10.1016/j.molcel.2023.11.016. Epub 2023 Dec 15. PubMed 38103558.
Backbone
  Vector backbone: YIplac211
  Vector type: Yeast Expression ; integrative vector
  Selectable markers: URA3
Growth in bacteria
  Bacterial resistance: Ampicillin, 100 μg/mL
  Growth temperature: 37°C
  Growth strain: Top10
  Copy number: High Copy
Gene/Insert
  Gene/Insert name: E3(48)
  Species: H. sapiens (human), S. cerevisiae (budding yeast)
  Promoter: ADH1
  Tag / fusion protein: NUbo (N terminal on insert); mCherry-VSV (C terminal on insert)
  Cloning method: Restriction Enzyme; 5′ cloning site unknown (unknown if destroyed)
Terms and licenses: Academic/Nonprofit Terms; Industry Terms: Not Available to Industry
Depositor comments: pHU4601
How to cite: YIp211-ADH-NUbo-E3(48)-mCherry-VSV was a gift from Helle Ulrich (Addgene plasmid # 212749 ; http://n2t.net/addgene:212749 ; RRID:Addgene_212749)
