[The description below was written by a language model from this plasmid's Addgene catalogue record and pLannotate feature annotations shown in this document.]
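Description:
YIp211-ADH-NUbo-E3(48)-mCherry-VSV is a yeast integrative expression plasmid of about 6.4 kb built on YIplac211. It carries no yeast replication origin, so it must integrate into the Saccharomyces cerevisiae genome to be maintained. Transformants are selected through the URA3 marker, which complements uracil auxotrophy and can be counterselected with 5-FOA. In E. coli the plasmid replicates from a high-copy ColE1/pUC-type origin and is selected with ampicillin via the β-lactamase gene. Remnants of the lacZα/lac promoter cloning region and small rop, bom and lacI fragments flank the insert as backbone leftovers.

The expression cassette runs from the constitutive S. cerevisiae ADH1 promoter to the ADH1 terminator and encodes a single fusion protein. The annotated parts, in order, are a short N-terminal fragment of yeast ubiquitin (presumably the "NUbo" moiety of the name), a partial HA epitope match, the FRB* domain (the T2098L mutant of the human FKBP-rapamycin binding domain), a large fragment of yeast Cue1, and mCherry. Cue1 is the ERAD factor that recruits the E2 enzyme Ubc7. The C-terminal VSV tag listed in the catalogue was not picked up by the annotation, but probably lies in the gap between mCherry and the terminator. The FRB* and Cue1 segments together appear to make up the engineered "E3(48)" module, which would explain the mixed human and yeast species entry. The "48" likely refers to K48 linkage specificity, although the record does not say so.

The plasmid belongs to the Ubiquiton toolkit for inducible, linkage-specific polyubiquitylation. The FRB* domain suggests that a rapamycin-type dimeriser is used to recruit a partner protein. The stated purpose is constitutive expression of this fusion in budding yeast, with mCherry and the epitope tags available for visualisation and detection.
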