Features (pLannotate 1.2.2; 19 found; start..end, strand, type, name):
    183..771     -  rep_origin     ori: high-copy-number ColE1/pMB1/pBR322/pUC origin of replication
    942..1802    -  CDS            AmpR: β-lactamase; bla; confers resistance to ampicillin, carbenicillin, and related antibiotics
   1803..1907    -  promoter       AmpR promoter: bla
   2000..2215    +  promoter       URA3 promoter: S. cerevisiae URA3
   2216..3019    +  CDS            URA3: orotidine-5'-phosphate decarboxylase, required for uracil biosynthesis; S. cerevisiae URA3; yeast auxotrophic marker, counterselectable with 5-fluoroorotic acid (5-FOA)
   3108..3143    +  CDS            rop (fragment): Rop protein, which maintains plasmids at low copy number; rop
   3245..3344    +  misc_feature   bom (fragment): basis of mobility region from pBR322
   3350..3507    -  CDS            lacZα (fragment): LacZα fragment of β-galactosidase; lacZ fragment
   3815..4211    +  promoter       ADH1 promoter: S. cerevisiae ADH1; promoter for alcohol dehydrogenase 1
   4222..4332    +  CDS            ubiquitin (fragment): Saccharomyces cerevisiae ubiquitin
   4345..4373    +  CDS            3xHA (fragment): three tandem HA epitope tags
   4381..4659    +  CDS            FRB*: T2098L mutant of FKBP-rapamycin binding domain of human FRAP binds synthetic ligands such as AP21967
   4672..5211    +  CDS            CUE1 (fragment): CUE1_YEAST - Also known as KIS4. Experimental evidence at protein level: Swiss-Prot protein existence level 1. Component of the endoplasmic reticulum-associated protein degradation (ERAD) pathway. Recruits the soluble ubiquitin-conjugating enzyme UBC7 to the cytoplasmic face of the endoplasmic reticulum membrane where it functions in degradation of misfolded or regulated proteins localized in the endoplasmic reticulum (ER) lumen or membrane via the ubiquitin-proteasome system. Targets the E2 conjugating enzyme UBC7 to the DOA10 ubiquitin ligase complex, which is part of the ERAD-C pathway resp
   5221..5928    +  CDS            mCherry: mCherry is a basic (constitutively fluorescent) red fluorescent protein published in 2004, derived from Discosoma sp.. It is reported to be a very rapidly-maturing monomer with low acid sensitivity.
   5995..6182    +  terminator     ADH1 terminator: S. cerevisiae ADH1; transcription terminator for the S. cerevisiae alcohol dehydrogenase 1 (ADH1) gene
   6230..6246    -  protein_bind   lac operator: The lac repressor binds to the lac operator to inhibit transcription in E. coli. This inhibition can be relieved by adding lactose or isopropyl-β-D-thiogalactopyranoside (IPTG). lac repressor encoded by lacI
   6254..6284    -  promoter       lac promoter: promoter for the E. coli lac operon
   6299..6320    -  protein_bind   CAP binding site: CAP binding activates transcription in the presence of cAMP. E. coli catabolite activator protein
   6333..6425    -  CDS            lacI (fragment): lac repressor; lacI; The lac repressor binds to the lac operator to inhibit transcription in E. coli. This inhibition can be relieved by adding lactose or isopropyl-β-D-thiogalactopyranoside (IPTG).
>Addgene plasmid #212749 | YIp211-ADH-NUbo-E3(48)-mCherry-VSV | addgene full sequence | sequence record 420166 | Addgene NGS Result
TCTTCCGCTTCCTCGCTCACTGACTCGCTGCGCTCGGTCGTTCGGCTGCGGCGAGCGGTATCAGCTCACT
CAAAGGCGGTAATACGGTTATCCACAGAATCAGGGGATAACGCAGGAAAGAACATGTGAGCAAAAGGCCA
GCAAAAGGCCAGGAACCGTAAAAAGGCCGCGTTGCTGGCGTTTTTCCATAGGCTCCGCCCCCCTGACGAG
CATCACAAAAATCGACGCTCAAGTCAGAGGTGGCGAAACCCGACAGGACTATAAAGATACCAGGCGTTTC
CCCCTGGAAGCTCCCTCGTGCGCTCTCCTGTTCCGACCCTGCCGCTTACCGGATACCTGTCCGCCTTTCT
CCCTTCGGGAAGCGTGGCGCTTTCTCATAGCTCACGCTGTAGGTATCTCAGTTCGGTGTAGGTCGTTCGC
TCCAAGCTGGGCTGTGTGCACGAACCCCCCGTTCAGCCCGACCGCTGCGCCTTATCCGGTAACTATCGTC
TTGAGTCCAACCCGGTAAGACACGACTTATCGCCACTGGCAGCAGCCACTGGTAACAGGATTAGCAGAGC
GAGGTATGTAGGCGGTGCTACAGAGTTCTTGAAGTGGTGGCCTAACTACGGCTACACTAGAAGAACAGTA
TTTGGTATCTGCGCTCTGCTGAAGCCAGTTACCTTCGGAAAAAGAGTTGGTAGCTCTTGATCCGGCAAAC
AAACCACCGCTGGTAGCGGTGGTTTTTTTGTTTGCAAGCAGCAGATTACGCGCAGAAAAAAAGGATCTCA
AGAAGATCCTTTGATCTTTTCTACGGGGTCTGACGCTCAGTGGAACGAAAACTCACGTTAAGGGATTTTG
GTCATGAGATTATCAAAAAGGATCTTCACCTAGATCCTTTTAAATTAAAAATGAAGTTTTAAATCAATCT
AAAGTATATATGAGTAAACTTGGTCTGACAGTTACCAATGCTTAATCAGTGAGGCACCTATCTCAGCGAT
CTGTCTATTTCGTTCATCCATAGTTGCCTGACTCCCCGTCGTGTAGATAACTACGATACGGGAGGGCTTA
CCATCTGGCCCCAGTGCTGCAATGATACCGCGAGACCCACGCTCACCGGCTCCAGATTTATCAGCAATAA
ACCAGCCAGCCGGAAGGGCCGAGCGCAGAAGTGGTCCTGCAACTTTATCCGCCTCCATCCAGTCTATTAA
TTGTTGCCGGGAAGCTAGAGTAAGTAGTTCGCCAGTTAATAGTTTGCGCAACGTTGTTGCCATTGCTACA
GGCATCGTGGTGTCACGCTCGTCGTTTGGTATGGCTTCATTCAGCTCCGGTTCCCAACGATCAAGGCGAG
TTACATGATCCCCCATGTTGTGCAAAAAAGCGGTTAGCTCCTTCGGTCCTCCGATCGTTGTCAGAAGTAA
GTTGGCCGCAGTGTTATCACTCATGGTTATGGCAGCACTGCATAATTCTCTTACTGTCATGCCATCCGTA
AGATGCTTTTCTGTGACTGGTGAGTACTCAACCAAGTCATTCTGAGAATAGTGTATGCGGCGACCGAGTT
GCTCTTGCCCGGCGTCAATACGGGATAATACCGCGCCACATAGCAGAACTTTAAAAGTGCTCATCATTGG
AAAACGTTCTTCGGGGCGAAAACTCTCAAGGATCTTACCGCTGTTGAGATCCAGTTCGATGTAACCCACT
CGTGCACCCAACTGATCTTCAGCATCTTTTACTTTCACCAGCGTTTCTGGGTGAGCAAAAACAGGAAGGC
AAAATGCCGCAAAAAAGGGAATAAGGGCGACACGGAAATGTTGAATACTCATACTCTTCCTTTTTCAATA
TTATTGAAGCATTTATCAGGGTTATTGTCTCATGAGCGGATACATATTTGAATGTATTTAGAAAAATAAA
CAAATAGGGGTTCCGCGCACATTTCCCCGAAAAGTGCCACCTGACGTCTAAGAAACCATTATTATCATGA
CATTAACCTATAAAAATAGGCGTATCACGAGGCCAGCTTTTCAATTCATCATTTTTTTTTTATTCTTTTT
TTTGATTTCGGTTTCCTTGAAATTTTTTTGATTCGGTAATCTCCGAACAGAAGGAAGAACGAAGGAAGGA
GCACAGACTTAGATTGGTATATATACGCATATGTAGTGTTGAAGAAACATGAAATTGCCCAGTATTCTTA
ACCCAACTGCACAGAACAAAAACATGCAGGAAACGAAGATAAATCATGTCGAAAGCTACATATAAGGAAC
GTGCTGCTACTCATCCTAGTCCTGTTGCTGCCAAGCTATTTAATATCATGCACGAAAAGCAAACAAACTT
GTGTGCTTCATTGGATGTTCGTACCACCAAGGAATTACTGGAGTTAGTTGAAGCATTAGGTCCCAAAATT
TGTTTACTAAAAACACATGTGGATATCTTGACTGATTTTTCCATGGAGGGCACAGTTAAGCCGCTAAAGG
CATTATCCGCCAAGTACAATTTTTTACTCTTCGAAGACAGAAAATTTGCTGACATTGGTAATACAGTCAA
ATTGCAGTACTCTGCGGGTGTATACAGAATAGCAGAATGGGCAGACATTACGAATGCACACGGTGTGGTG
GGCCCAGGTATTGTTAGCGGTTTGAAGCAGGCGGCAGAAGAAGTAACAAAGGAACCTAGAGGCCTTTTGA
TGTTAGCAGAATTGTCATGCAAGGGCTCCCTATCTACTGGAGAATATACTAAGGGTACTGTTGACATTGC
GAAGAGCGACAAAGATTTTGTTATCGGCTTTATTGCTCAAAGAGACATGGGTGGAAGAGATGAAGGTTAC
GATTGGTTGATTATGACACCCGGTGTGGGTTTAGATGACAAGGGAGACGCATTGGGTCAACAGTATAGAA
CCGTGGATGATGTGGTCTCTACAGGATCTGACATTATTATTGTTGGAAGAGGACTATTTGCAAAGGGAAG
GGATGCTAAGGTAGAGGGTGAACGTTACAGAAAAGCAGGCTGGGAAGCATATTTGAGAAGATGCGGCCAG
CAAAACTAAAAAACTGTATTATAAGTAAATGCATGTATACTAAACTCACAAATTAGAGCTTCAATTTAAT
TATATCAGTTATTACCCGCCCTTTCGTCTCGCGCGTTTCGGTGATGACGGTGAAAACCTCTGACACATGC
AGCTCCCGGAGACGGTCACAGCTTGTCTGTAAGCGGATGCCGGGAGCAGACAAGCCCGTCAGGGCGCGTC
AGCGGGTGTTGGCGGGTGTCGGGGCTGGCTTAACTATGCGGCATCAGAGCAGATTGTACTGAGAGTGCAC
CATATGCGGTGTGAAATACCGCACAGATGCGTAAGGAGAAAATACCGCATCAGGCGCCATTCGCCATTCA
GGCTGCGCAACTGTTGGGAAGGGCGATCGGTGCGGGCCTCTTCGCTATTACGCCAGCTGGCGAAAGGGGG
ATGTGCTGCAAGGCGATTAAGTTGGGTAACGCCAGGGTTTTCCCAGTCACGACGTTGTAAAACGACGGCC
AGTGAATTCCTTTTGTTGTTTCCGGGTGTACAATATGGACTTCCTCTTTTCTGGCAACCAAACCCATACA
TCGGGATTCCTATAATACCTTCGTTGGTCTCCCTAACATGTAGGTGGCGGAGGGGAGATATACAATAGAA
CAGATACCAGACAAGACATAATGGGCTAAACAAGACTACACCAATTACACTGCCTCATTGATGGTGGTAC
ATAACGAACTAATACTGTAGCCCTAGACTTGATAGCCATCATCATATCGAAGTTTCACTACCCTTTTTCC
ATTTGCCATCTATTGAAGTAATAATAGGCGCATGCAACTTCTTTTCTTTTTTTTTCTTTTCTCTCTCCCC
CGTTGTTGTCTCACCATATCCGCAATGACAAAAAAATGATGGAAGACACTAAAGGAAAAAATTAACGACA
AAGACAGCACCAACAGATGTCGTTGTTCCAGAGCTGATGAGGGGTATCTCGAAGCACACGAAACTTTTTC
CTTCCTTCATTCACGCACACTACTCTCTAATGAGCAACGGTATACGGCCTTCCTTCCAGTTACTTGAATT
TGAAATAAAAAAAAGTTTGCTGTCTTGCTATCAAGTATAAATAGACCTGCAATTATTAATCTTTTGTTTC
CTCGTCATTGTTCTCGTTCCCTTTCTTCCTTGTTTCTTTTTCTGCACAATATTTCAAGCTATACCAAGCA
TACAATCAACTCCGGATCAGTATGCAGATTTTCGTCAAGACTTTGACCGGTAAAACCGCAACATTGGAAG
TTGAATCTTCCGATACCATCGACAACGTTAAGTCGAAAATTCAAGACAAGGAAGGGATCCCTGGGTCTGG
GGCTTACCCATACGATGTTCCTGACTATGCGGGGAATGGTATCCTCTGGCATGAGATGTGGCATGAAGGC
CTGGAAGAGGCATCTCGTTTGTACTTTGGGGAAAGGAACGTGAAAGGCATGTTTGAGGTGCTGGAGCCCT
TGCATGCTATGATGGAACGGGGCCCCCAGACTCTGAAGGAAACATCCTTTAATCAGGCCTATGGTCGAGA
TTTAATGGAGGCCCAAGAGTGGTGCAGGAAGTACATGAAATCAGGGAATGTCAAGGACCTCCTCCAAGCC
TGGGACCTCTATTATCATGTGTTCCGACGAATCTCAAAGACTAGTGAATTGCAAAGTAATCAGCATCCCT
CAGCACAACGCTTATCCGCTACAGGTGTAAACGCACACGGACGTCCTCAGGGCTCCACGCAGAATGCCTT
GAGAAGGACTGGTAGAGTCAATGGAGGTCACCCCGTGACTACTCAGATGGTGGAAACAGTGCAAAATCTA
GCCCCTAACTTACATCCTGAGCAAATTAGGTATAGTTTGGAAAACACAGGCTCAGTCGAGGAAACAGTGG
AAAGGTACTTGCGTGGTGATGAATTCAGCTTTCCACCTGGGTTTGAGCCCTCCAGGGCGCCAATGGGGGC
CAATGCGGCTGTTGATAATAACGCTGCTGGTGGCGGAGAGTTTAACGATCCCAGAAAGAAGAACATGATT
TGCGCTGAGAATCTACTCGATAAATTCCATGTGGATCTCAATGAAGATATGAGTAACTTAAGCTTTAAGG
ACTTAGACATTGAAGAGAGAAAGAGATTGTTGGTTTGGCAAGCCAGAAAGAATTTGGAGACAAAATTGCA
AAGTGATAAAGATTTGCAAAGTTTGCTGACTTTAATTAACATGGTGAGCAAGGGCGAGGAGGATAACATG
GCCATCATCAAGGAGTTCATGCGCTTCAAGGTGCACATGGAGGGCTCCGTGAACGGCCACGAGTTCGAGA
TCGAGGGCGAGGGCGAGGGCCGCCCCTACGAGGGCACCCAGACCGCCAAGCTGAAGGTGACCAAGGGTGG
CCCCCTGCCCTTCGCCTGGGACATCCTGTCCCCTCAGTTCATGTACGGCTCCAAGGCCTACGTGAAGCAC
CCCGCCGACATCCCCGACTACTTGAAGCTGTCCTTCCCCGAGGGCTTCAAGTGGGAGCGCGTGATGAACT
TCGAGGACGGCGGCGTGGTGACCGTGACCCAGGACTCCTCCCTGCAGGACGGCGAGTTCATCTACAAGGT
GAAGCTGCGCGGCACCAACTTCCCCTCCGACGGCCCCGTAATGCAGAAGAAGACCATGGGCTGGGAGGCC
TCCTCCGAGCGGATGTACCCCGAGGACGGCGCCCTGAAGGGCGAGATCAAGCAGAGGCTGAAGCTGAAGG
ACGGCGGCCACTACGACGCTGAGGTCAAGACCACCTACAAGGCCAAGAAGCCCGTGCAGCTGCCCGGCGC
CTACAACGTCAACATCAAGTTGGACATCACCTCCCACAACGAGGACTACACCATCGTGGAACAGTACGAA
CGCGCCGAGGGCCGCCACTCCACCGGCGGCATGGACGAGCTGTACAAATTAATTAATTATACTGACATAG
AAATGAACAGATTGGGAAAGTAGCTGCAGCCAAGCTAATTCCGGGCGAATTTCTTATGATTTATGATTTT
TATTATTAAATAAGTTATAAAAAAAATAAGTGTATACAAATTTTAAAGTGACTCTTAGGTTTTAAAACGA
AAATTCTTATTCTTGAGTAACTCTTTCCTGTAGGTCAGGTTGCTTTCTCAGGTATAGCATGAGGTCGCTC
TTATTGACCACACCTCTACCGGCATGCAAGCTTGGCGTAATCATGGTCATAGCTGTTTCCTGTGTGAAAT
TGTTATCCGCTCACAATTCCACACAACATACGAGCCGGAAGCATAAAGTGTAAAGCCTGGGGTGCCTAAT
GAGTGAGCTAACTCACATTAATTGCGTTGCGCTCACTGCCCGCTTTCCAGTCGGGAAACCTGTCGTGCCA
GCTGCATTAATGAATCGGCCAACGCGCGGGGAGAGGCGGTTTGCGTATTGGGCGC
